>Addgene plasmid #134268 | pBOB-C-3HA-GK5_v1 | addgene full sequence | sequence record 275407 | Addgene NGS Result
GACGGATCGGGAGATCTCCCGATCCCCTATGGTGCACTCTCAGTACAATCTGCTCTGATGCCGCATAGTT
AAGCCAGTATCTGCTCCCTGCTTGTGTGTTGGAGGTCGCTGAGTAGTGCGCGAGCAAAATTTAAGCTACA
ACAAGGCAAGGCTTGACCGACAATTGCATGAAGAATCTGCTTAGGGTTAGGCGTTTTGCGCTGCTTCGCG
ATGTACGGGCCAGATATACGCGTTGACATTGATTATTGACTAGTTATTAATAGTAATCAATTACGGGGTC
ATTAGTTCATAGCCCATATATGGAGTTCCGCGTTACATAACTTACGGTAAATGGCCCGCCTGGCTGACCG
CCCAACGACCCCCGCCCATTGACGTCAATAATGACGTATGTTCCCATAGTAACGCCAATAGGGACTTTCC
ATTGACGTCAATGGGTGGAGTATTTACGGTAAACTGCCCACTTGGCAGTACATCAAGTGTATCATATGCC
AAGTACGCCCCCTATTGACGTCAATGACGGTAAATGGCCCGCCTGGCATTATGCCCAGTACATGACCTTA
TGGGACTTTCCTACTTGGCAGTACATCTACGTATTAGTCATCGCTATTACCATGGTGATGCGGTTTTGGC
AGTACATCAATGGGCGTGGATAGCGGTTTGACTCACGGGGATTTCCAAGTCTCCACCCCATTGACGTCAA
TGGGAGTTTGTTTTGGCACCAAAATCAACGGGACTTTCCAAAATGTCGTAACAACTCCGCCCCATTGACG
CAAATGGGCGGTAGGCGTGTACGGTGGGAGGTCTATATAAGCAGCGCGTTTTGCCTGTACTGGGTCTCTC
TGGTTAGACCAGATCTGAGCCTGGGAGCTCTCTGGCTAACTAGGGAACCCACTGCTTAAGCCTCAATAAA
GCTTGCCTTGAGTGCTTCAAGTAGTGTGTGCCCGTCTGTTGTGTGACTCTGGTAACTAGAGATCCCTCAG
ACCCTTTTAGTCAGTGTGGAAAATCTCTAGCAGTGGCGCCCGAACAGGGACTTGAAAGCGAAAGGGAAAC
CAGAGGAGCTCTCTCGACGCAGGACTCGGCTTGCTGAAGCGCGCACGGCAAGAGGCGAGGGGCGGCGACT
GGTGAGTACGCCAAAAATTTTGACTAGCGGAGGCTAGAAGGAGAGAGATGGGTGCGAGAGCGTCAGTATT
AAGCGGGGGAGAATTAGATCGCGATGGGAAAAAATTCGGTTAAGGCCAGGGGGAAAGAAAAAATATAAAT
TAAAACATATAGTATGGGCAAGCAGGGAGCTAGAACGATTCGCAGTTAATCCTGGCCTGTTAGAAACATC
AGAAGGCTGTAGACAAATACTGGGACAGCTACAACCATCCCTTCAGACAGGATCAGAAGAACTTAGATCA
TTATATAATACAGTAGCAACCCTCTATTGTGTGCATCAAAGGATAGAGATAAAAGACACCAAGGAAGCTT
TAGACAAGATAGAGGAAGAGCAAAACAAAAGTAAGACCACCGCACAGCAAGCGGCCGCTGATCTTCAGAC
CTGGAGGAGGAGATATGAGGGACAATTGGAGAAGTGAATTATATAAATATAAAGTAGTAAAAATTGAACC
ATTAGGAGTAGCACCCACCAAGGCAAAGAGAAGAGTGGTGCAGAGAGAAAAAAGAGCAGTGGGAATAGGA
GCTTTGTTCCTTGGGTTCTTGGGAGCAGCAGGAAGCACTATGGGCGCAGCGTCAATGACGCTGACGGTAC
AGGCCAGACAATTATTGTCTGGTATAGTGCAGCAGCAGAACAATTTGCTGAGGGCTATTGAGGCGCAACA
GCATCTGTTGCAACTCACAGTCTGGGGCATCAAGCAGCTCCAGGCAAGAATCCTGGCTGTGGAAAGATAC
CTAAAGGATCAACAGCTCCTGGGGATTTGGGGTTGCTCTGGAAAACTCATTTGCACCACTGCTGTGCCTT
GGAATGCTAGTTGGAGTAATAAATCTCTGGAACAGATTTGGAATCACACGACCTGGATGGAGTGGGACAG
AGAAATTAACAATTACACAAGCTTAATACACTCCTTAATTGAAGAATCGCAAAACCAGCAAGAAAAGAAT
GAACAAGAATTATTGGAATTAGATAAATGGGCAAGTTTGTGGAATTGGTTTAACATAACAAATTGGCTGT
GGTATATAAAATTATTCATAATGATAGTAGGAGGCTTGGTAGGTTTAAGAATAGTTTTTGCTGTACTTTC
TATAGTGAATAGAGTTAGGCAGGGATATTCACCATTATCGTTTCAGACCCACCTCCCAACCCCGAGGGGA
CCCGACAGGCCCGAAGGAATAGAAGAAGAAGGTGGAGAGAGAGACAGAGACAGATCCATTCGATTAGTGA
ACGGATCAACTTTTAAAAGAAAAGGGGGGATTGGGGGGTACAGTGCAGGGGAAAGAATAGTAGACATAAT
AGCAACAGACATACAAACTAAAGAATTACAAAAACAAATTACAAAATTCAAAATTTTATCGATAAGCTTG
GGAGTTCCGCGTTACATAACTTACGGTAAATGGCCCGCCTGGCTGACCGCCCAACGACCCCCGCCCATTG
ACGTCAATAATGACGTATGTTCCCATAGTAACGCCAATAGGGACTTTCCATTGACGTCAATGGGTGGAGT
ATTTACGGTAAACTGCCCACTTGGCAGTACATCAAGTGTATCATATGCCAAGTACGCCCCCTATTGACGT
CAATGACGGTAAATGGCCCGCCTGGCATTATGCCCAGTACATGACCTTATGGGACTTTCCTACTTGGCAG
TACATCTACGTATTAGTCATCGCTATTACCATGGTGATGCGGTTTTGGCAGTACATCAATGGGCGTGGAT
AGCGGTTTGACTCACGGGGATTTCCAAGTCTCCACCCCATTGACGTCAATGGGAGTTTGTTTTGGCACCA
AAATCAACGGGACTTTCCAAAATGTCGTAACAACTCCGCCCCATTGACGCAAATGGGCGGTAGGCGTGTA
CGGTGGGAGGTCTATATAAGCAGAGCTCGTTTAGTGAACCGTCAGATCGCCTGGAGACGCCATCCACGCT
GTTTTGACCTCCATAGAAGACACCGACTGAGCTCCTTAAGGTTAACTCTAGAGAATTCGGATCCATGTCA
GGGCAGCAGGAGCGTGCAGAGCGGCAGCGAGAGGAACTGAGCGCGTCGGCCTCGCCGCCCTCCCGCTTCG
TGCTGGGGCTGGACGTGGGCAGCACGGTGATCCGCTGCCACGTCTATGACCAGACGGCGCGAGTGCGAGG
CTCCAGCGCGCAGAAGGTAGAAAATGTTTACCCTCAACCTGGCTGGGTTGAAATCGATCCTGATTCTCTC
TGGGCTCAGTTTGTTGCCGTAATAAAAGATGCTGTCAAAGCTGCAGGGGTGCAGATGAATCAAATTGTCG
GTCTTGGCATATCAACACAGAGAGCCACTTTCATTACATGGAACAAGAAAACAGGCCATCATTTTCACAA
CTTCATTAGCTGGCAAGACCTAAGGGCAGCTGAACTTGTAAAGTCCTGGAATAATTCTCTCATAATGAAG
CTATTGCATGGGGCCACCCGAGTCCTTCATTTCTTCAGTAGAAGTAAAGTAATGCTAACGGTCAGCCGCT
TCAATTTCAGCACCCAGCATGCCACCTTAAGATTGACCTGGATTTTACAAAACCTATCTGAGGTGAAAAG
GGCAGTTGAAGAAGACAATTGTTGCTTTGGGACGATTGATACCTGGCTGTTATACAAGCTCACGAAAGGT
TCTTCCTACGCCACGGATTATTCAAATGCCAGCACCACTGGATTTTTTGATCCCTATGCGATGCGCTGGA
GCAGGCTCATAACCACCATGGTCTCCATCCCACTGTCTATCCTGCCTCCTGTGAAGGATACCAGCTATAA
TTTTGGATCAGTGGATGAGAAGATATTTGGCGTGCCTATACCAGTTGTTGCCTTGGTTGGTGACCAGCAG
TCGGCCATGTTTGGAGAGTGCTGCTTCGAGACGGGAGATGTGAAGCTAACCATGGGAACTGGAACATTTT
TGGATATCAATACTGGAAAAAACCTTCAGCATGTTAATGGAGGCTTTTATCCACTAATTGGATGGAAGAT
TGGGCAAGAACTTGTATGTTTAGCTGAAGGCAATGCAGGAGACACGGGCACCGCCATAATGTGGGCTCAA
AAATTAGATCTCTTCACAGACGCTGCTGAGACTGAAAAAATGGCCCTGAGCCTGGAAGATTCTGAAGGGG
TTTACTTTGTTCCGTCGTTTAGTGGATTACAGGCTCCATTAAATGACCCCTGTGCCTGTGCCTCTTTTAT
GGGTTTGAAGCACTCCACTAATAAATACCATCTTGTCCGAGCAATATTGGAGTCAATAGCTTTCAGGAAC
AAACAGTTGTACGACATGCTGCAGAGAGAAATCCAGATTCCCGTCACGAACATCCGGGCAGATGGAGGCG
TGTGTAACAACGCTTTCGTCATGCAGATGACTTCAGACCTGATAAATGAGAAGATAGACAGACCTGCCCA
CTTCGACATGTCCTGCTTGGGGGCAGCCTCTCTGGCTGGCCTCGCTGTTGGATTTTGGGCGGACAAGGAA
GAGCTCCAGAAGCTGAGGCAAAGCGAGATGGTTTTCAAGCCTCAGAAGAAGTGGCAGGAATACGAGGCAT
TTCTCGAGCCATGGAAGCTTTACCCTTATGACGTACCTGACTATGCTGGCGCCTACCCTTATGACGTACC
TGACTATGCTGGATACCCTTATGACGTACCTGACTATGCTGGAGATATCTAACTGACTGAACCGGTGGTA
CCGAGGAATTAATTCGCTGTCTGCGAGGGCCAGCTGTTGGGGTGAGTACTCCCTCTCAAAAGCGGGCATG
ACTTCTGCGCTAAGATTGTCAGTTTCCAAAAACGAGGAGGATTTGATATTCACCTGGCCCGCGGTGATGC
CTTTGAGGGTGGCCGCGTCCATCTGGTCAGAAAAGACAATCTTTTTGTTGTCAAGCTTGAGGTGTGGCAG
GCTTGAGATCTGGCCATACACTTGAGTGACAATGACATCCACTTTGCCTTTCTCTCCACAGGTGTCCACT
CCCAGGTCCAACTGCAGGTCGAGCATGCATCTAGGGCGGCCAATTCCGCCGATCCTGGAAAAACATGGAG
CAATCACAAGTAGCAATACAGCAGCTACCAATGCTGATTGTGCCTGGCTAGAAGCACAAGAGGAGGAGGA
GGTGGGTTTTCCAGTCACACCTCAGACAATCAACCTCTGGATTACAAAATTTGTGAAAGATTGACTGGTA
TTCTTAACTATGTTGCTCCTTTTACGCTATGTGGATACGCTGCTTTAATGCCTTTGTATCATGCTATTGC
TTCCCGTATGGCTTTCATTTTCTCCTCCTTGTATAAATCCTGGTTGCTGTCTCTTTATGAGGAGTTGTGG
CCCGTTGTCAGGCAACGTGGCGTGGTGTGCACTGTGTTTGCTGACGCAACCCCCACTGGTTGGGGCATTG
CCACCACCTGTCAGCTCCTTTCCGGGACTTTCGCTTTCCCCCTCCCTATTGCCACGGCGGAACTCATCGC
CGCCTGCCTTGCCCGCTGCTGGACAGGGGCTCGGCTGTTGGGCACTGACAATTCCGTGGTGTTGTCGGGG
AAGCTGACGTCCTTTCCATGGCTGCTCGCCTGTGTTGCCACCTGGATTCTGCGCGGGACGTCCTTCTGCT
ACGTCCCTTCGGCCCTCAATCCAGCGGACCTTCCTTCCCGCGGCCTGCTGCCGGCTCTGCGGCCTCTTCC
GCGTCTTCGCCTTCGCCCTCAGACGAGTCGGATCTCCCTTTGGGCCGCCTCCCCGCCTGGAATTCGAGCT
CGGTACCTTTAAGACCAATGACTTACAAGGCAGCTGTAGATCTTAGCCACTTTTTAAAAGAAAAGGGGGG
ACTGGAAGGGCTAATTCACTCCCAACGAAGACAAGATATCCTTGATCTGTGGATCTACCACACACAAGGC
TACTTCCCTGATTGGCAGAACTACACACCAGGGCCAGGGATCAGATATCCACTGACCTTTGGATGGTGCT
ACAAGCTAGTACCAGTTGAGCAAGAGAAGGTAGAAGAAGCCAATGAAGGAGAGAACACCCGCTTGTTACA
CCCTGTGAGCCTGCATGGGATGGATGACCCGGAGAGAGAAGTATTAGAGTGGAGGTTTGACAGCCGCCTA
GCATTTCATCACATGGCCCGAGAGCTGCATCCGGACTGTACTGGGTCTCTCTGGTTAGACCAGATCTGAG
CCTGGGAGCTCTCTGGCTAACTAGGGAACCCACTGCTTAAGCCTCAATAAAGCTTGCCTTGAGTGCTTCA
AGTAGTGTGTGCCCGTCTGTTGTGTGACTCTGGTAACTAGAGATCCCTCAGACCCTTTTAGTCAGTGTGG
AAAATCTCTAGCAGGGCCGCTTTAAACCCGCTGATCAGCCTCGACTGTGCCTTCTAGTTGCCAGCCATCT
GTTGTTTGCCCCTCCCCCGTGCCTTCCTTGACCCTGGAAGGTGCCACTCCCACTGTCCTTTCCTAATAAA
ATGAGGAAATTGCATCGCATTGTCTGAGTAGGTGTCATTCTATTCTGGGGGGTGGGGTGGGGCAGGACAG
CAAGGGGGAGGATTGGGAAGACAATAGCAGGCATGCTGGGGATGCGGTGGGCTCTATGGCTTCTGAGGCG
GAAAGAACCAGCTGGGGCTCTAGGGGGTATCCCC
[124 nt withheld, positions 6755-6878]
C
[91 nt withheld, positions 6880-6970]
A
[49 nt withheld, positions 6972-7020]
CCTTTGACGTTGGAGTCCACGTTCTTT
[37 nt withheld, positions 7048-7084]
ACCCTATCTCGGTCTATTCTTTTGATTTATAAGGGATTTTGCCGATTTCGGCCTATTGGTTAAAAAATGA
GCTGATTTAACAAAAATTTAACGCGAATTAATTCTGTGGAATGTGTGTCAGTTAGGGTGTGGAAAGTCCC
CAGGCTCCCCAGCAGGCAGAAGTATGCAAAGCATGCATCTCAATTAGTCAGCAACCAGGTGTGGAAAGTC
CCCAGGCTCCCCAGCAGGCAGAAGTATGCAAAGCATGCATCTCAATTAGTCAGCAACCATAGTCCCGCCC
CTAACTCCGCCCATCCCGCCCCTAACTCCGCCCAGTTCCGCCCATTCTCCGCCCCATGGCTGACTAATTT
TTTTTATTTATGCAGAGGCCGAGGCCGCCTCTGCCTCTGAGCTATTCCAGAAGTAGTGAGGAGGCTTTTT
TGGAGGCCTAGGCTTTTGCAAAAAGCTCCCGGGAGCTTGTATATCCATTTTCGGATCTGATCAGCACGTG
TTGACAATTAATCATCGGCATAGTATATCGGCATAGTATAATACGACAAGGTGAGGAACTAAACCATGGC
CAAGTTGACCAGTGCCGTTCCGGTGCTCACCGCGCGCGACGTCGCCGGAGCGGTCGAGTTCTGGACCGAC
CGGCTCGGGTTCTCCCGGGACTTCGTGGAGGACGACTTCGCCGGTGTGGTCCGGGACGACGTGACCCTGT
TCATCAGCGCGGTCCAGGACCAGGTGGTGCCGGACAACACCCTGGCCTGGGTGTGGGTGCGCGGCCTGGA
CGAGCTGTACGCCGAGTGGTCGGAGGTCGTGTCCACGAACTTCCGGGACGCCTCCGGGCCGGCCATGACC
GAGATCGGCGAGCAGCCGTGGGGGCGGGAGTTCGCCCTGCGCGACCCGGCCGGCAACTGCGTGCACTTCG
TGGCCGAGGAGCAGGACTGACACGTGCTACGAGATTTCGATTCCACCGCCGCCTTCTATGAAAGGTTGGG
CTTCGGAATCGTTTTCCGGGACGCCGGCTGGATGATCCTCCAGCGCGGGGATCTCATGCTGGAGTTCTTC
GCCCACCCCAACTTGTTTATTGCAGCTTATAATGGTTACAAATAAAGCAATAGCATCACAAATTTCACAA
ATAAAGCATTTTTTTCACTGCATTCTAGTTGTGGTTTGTCCAAACTCATCAATGTATCTTATCATGTCTG
TATACCGTCGACCTCTAGCTAGAGCTTGGCGTAATCATGGTCATAGCTGTTTCCTGTGTGAAATTGTTAT
CCGCTCACAATTCCACACAACATACGAGCCGGAAGCATAAAGTGTAAAGCCTGGGGTGCCTAATGAGTGA
GCTAACTCACATTAATTGCGTTGCGCTCACTGCCCGCTTTCCAGTCGGGAAACCTGTCGTGCCAGCTGCA
TTAATGAATCGGCCAACGCGCGGGGAGAGGCGGTTTGCGTATTGGGCGCTCTTCCGCTTCCTCGCTCACT
GACTCGCTGCGCTCGGTCGTTCGGCTGCGGCGAGCGGTATCAGCTCACTCAAAGGCGGTAATACGGTTAT
CCACAGAATCAGGGGATAACGCAGGAAAGAACATGTGAGCAAAAGGCCAGCAAAAGGCCAGGAACCGTAA
AAAGGCCGCGTTGCTGGCGTTTTTCCATAGGCTCCGCCCCCCTGACGAGCATCACAAAAATCGACGCTCA
AGTCAGAGGTGGCGAAACCCGACAGGACTATAAAGATACCAGGCGTTTCCCCCTGGAAGCTCCCTCGTGC
GCTCTCCTGTTCCGACCCTGCCGCTTACCGGATACCTGTCCGCCTTTCTCCCTTCGGGAAGCGTGGCGCT
TTCTCATAGCTCACGCTGTAGGTATCTCAGTTCGGTGTAGGTCGTTCGCTCCAAGCTGGGCTGTGTGCAC
GAACCCCCCGTTCAGCCCGACCGCTGCGCCTTATCCGGTAACTATCGTCTTGAGTCCAACCCGGTAAGAC
ACGACTTATCGCCACTGGCAGCAGCCACTGGTAACAGGATTAGCAGAGCGAGGTATGTAGGCGGTGCTAC
AGAGTTCTTGAAGTGGTGGCCTAACTACGGCTACACTAGAAGAACAGTATTTGGTATCTGCGCTCTGCTG
AAGCCAGTTACCTTCGGAAAAAGAGTTGGTAGCTCTTGATCCGGCAAACAAACCACCGCTGGTAGCGGTG
GTTTTTTTGTTTGCAAGCAGCAGATTACGCGCAGAAAAAAAGGATCTCAAGAAGATCCTTTGATCTTTTC
TACGGGGTCTGACGCTCAGTGGAACGAAAACTCACGTTAAGGGATTTTGGTCATGAGATTATCAAAAAGG
ATCTTCACCTAGATCCTTTTAAATTAAAAATGAAGTTTTAAATCAATCTAAAGTATATATGAGTAAACTT
GGTCTGACAGTTACCAATGCTTAATCAGTGAGGCACCTATCTCAGCGATCTGTCTATTTCGTTCATCCAT
AGTTGCCTGACTCCCCGTCGTGTAGATAACTACGATACGGGAGGGCTTACCATCTGGCCCCAGTGCTGCA
ATGATACCGCGAGACCCACGCTCACCGGCTCCAGATTTATCAGCAATAAACCAGCCAGCCGGAAGGGCCG
AGCGCAGAAGTGGTCCTGCAACTTTATCCGCCTCCATCCAGTCTATTAATTGTTGCCGGGAAGCTAGAGT
AAGTAGTTCGCCAGTTAATAGTTTGCGCAACGTTGTTGCCATTGCTACAGGCATCGTGGTGTCACGCTCG
TCGTTTGGTATGGCTTCATTCAGCTCCGGTTCCCAACGATCAAGGCGAGTTACATGATCCCCCATGTTGT
GCAAAAAAGCGGTTAGCTCCTTCGGTCCTCCGATCGTTGTCAGAAGTAAGTTGGCCGCAGTGTTATCACT
CATGGTTATGGCAGCACTGCATAATTCTCTTACTGTCATGCCATCCGTAAGATGCTTTTCTGTGACTGGT
GAGTACTCAACCAAGTCATTCTGAGAATAGTGTATGCGGCGACCGAGTTGCTCTTGCCCGGCGTCAATAC
GGGATAATACCGCGCCACATAGCAGAACTTTAAAAGTGCTCATCATTGGAAAACGTTCTTCGGGGCGAAA
ACTCTCAAGGATCTTACCGCTGTTGAGATCCAGTTCGATGTAACCCACTCGTGCACCCAACTGATCTTCA
GCATCTTTTACTTTCACCAGCGTTTCTGGGTGAGCAAAAACAGGAAGGCAAAATGCCGCAAAAAAGGGAA
TAAGGGCGACACGGAAATGTTGAATACTCATACTCTTCCTTTTTCAATATTATTGAAGCATTTATCAGGG
TTATTGTCTCATGAGCGGATACATATTTGAATGTATTTAGAAAAATAAACAAATAGGGGTTCCGCGCACA
TTTCCCCGAAAAGTGCCACCTGACGTC
Features (pLannotate 1.2.2; 33 found; start..end, strand, type, name):
     28..80      -  misc_feature   bom (fragment): basis of mobility region from pBR322
    235..614     +  enhancer       CMV enhancer: human cytomegalovirus immediate early enhancer
    615..814     +  promoter       CMV promoter: human cytomegalovirus (CMV) immediate early promoter
    832..1012    +  LTR            5' LTR (truncated): truncated 5' long terminal repeat (LTR) from HIV-1
   1059..1184    +  misc_feature   HIV-1 Ψ: packaging signal of human immunodeficiency virus type 1
   1168..1531    +  CDS            HIV-1 gag (fragment): gag protein from human immunodeficiency virus 1; gag
   1677..1910    +  misc_feature   RRE: The Rev response element (RRE) of HIV-1 allows for Rev-dependent mRNA export from the nucleus to the cytoplasm.
   2287..2387    +  CDS            Rev (fragment): human immunodeficiency virus 1 (HIV-1) Rev protein; rev; enhances nuclear export of unspliced and incompletely spliced viral mRNAs
   2391..2507    +  misc_feature   cPPT/CTS: central polypurine tract and central termination sequence of HIV-1
   2530..2833    +  enhancer       CMV enhancer: human cytomegalovirus immediate early enhancer
   2834..3037    +  promoter       CMV promoter: human cytomegalovirus (CMV) immediate early promoter
   3145..4704    +  CDS            Gk5: GLPK5_MOUSE - Experimental evidence at transcript level: Swiss-Prot protein existence level 2. From Mus musculus (Mouse).
   4872..5101    +  intron         chimeric intron: chimera between introns from adenovirus and immunoglobulin heavy chain genes
   5165..5275    +  CDS            nef (fragment): NEF_HV1Z2 - Experimental evidence at protein level: Swiss-Prot protein existence level 1. Extracellular Nef protein targets CD4(+) T-lymphocytes for apoptosis by interacting with CXCR4 surface receptors. From Human immunodeficiency virus type 1 group M subtype D (isolate Z2/CDC-Z34) (HIV-1).
   5278..5866    +  misc_feature   WPRE: woodchuck hepatitis virus posttranscriptional regulatory element
   5883..5951    +  CDS            nef (fragment): NEF_HV1Z2 - Experimental evidence at protein level: Swiss-Prot protein existence level 1. Extracellular Nef protein targets CD4(+) T-lymphocytes for apoptosis by interacting with CXCR4 surface receptors. From Human immunodeficiency virus type 1 group M subtype D (isolate Z2/CDC-Z34) (HIV-1).
   5953..6265    +  LTR            5' LTR (fragment): 5' long terminal repeat (LTR) from HIV-1
   6273..6453    +  LTR            5' LTR (truncated): truncated 5' long terminal repeat (LTR) from HIV-1
   6485..6709    +  polyA_signal   bGH poly(A) signal: bovine growth hormone polyadenylation signal
   6713..6734    +  promoter       SV40 promoter (fragment): SV40 enhancer and early promoter
   6755..7183    +  rep_origin     f1 ori (sequence partly withheld): f1 bacteriophage origin of replication; arrow indicates direction of (+) strand synthesis
   7197..7526    +  promoter       SV40 promoter: SV40 enhancer and early promoter
   7574..7621    +  promoter       EM7 promoter: synthetic bacterial promoter&nbsp
   7640..8014    +  CDS            BleoR: antibiotic-binding protein; Sh ble from Streptoalloteichus hindustanus; confers resistance to bleomycin, phleomycin, and Zeocin™
   8024..8149    +  CDS            ble (fragment): BLE_KLEPN - Experimental evidence at protein level: Swiss-Prot protein existence level 1. Binding protein with a strong affinity to the bleomycin family of antibiotics. Binds to CL990; an antimitotic-antibiotic compound. From Klebsiella pneumoniae.
   8144..8265    +  polyA_signal   SV40 poly(A) signal: SV40 polyadenylation signal
   8338..8354    -  protein_bind   lac operator: The lac repressor binds to the lac operator to inhibit transcription in E. coli. This inhibition can be relieved by adding lactose or isopropyl-β-D-thiogalactopyranoside (IPTG). lac repressor encoded by lacI
   8362..8392    -  promoter       lac promoter: promoter for the E. coli lac operon
   8407..8428    -  protein_bind   CAP binding site: CAP binding activates transcription in the presence of cAMP. E. coli catabolite activator protein
   8441..8533    -  CDS            lacI (fragment): lac repressor; lacI; The lac repressor binds to the lac operator to inhibit transcription in E. coli. This inhibition can be relieved by adding lactose or isopropyl-β-D-thiogalactopyranoside (IPTG).
   8716..9304    -  rep_origin     ori: high-copy-number ColE1/pMB1/pBR322/pUC origin of replication
   9475..10335   -  CDS            AmpR: β-lactamase; bla; confers resistance to ampicillin, carbenicillin, and related antibiotics
  10336..10440   -  promoter       AmpR promoter: bla
