[The description below was written by a language model from this plasmid's Addgene catalogue record and pLannotate feature annotations shown in this document.]
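Description:
pBOB-C-3HA-GK5_v1 is an HIV-1-based lentiviral transfer plasmid of about 10.5 kb, built on the pBOB backbone for expression of mouse glycerol kinase 5 (Gk5, isoform 1, 516 amino acids) in mammalian cells. It is propagated in E. coli as a high-copy plasmid through a ColE1/pUC-type origin with ampicillin selection (AmpR). The backbone also carries an f1 origin and, outside the viral genome, an SV40/EM7-driven BleoR cassette with an SV40 poly(A) signal, which could confer Zeocin resistance on transfected cells but would not be carried into transduced cells.

The viral genome is transcribed from a CMV enhancer/promoter fused to a truncated 5' LTR, an arrangement that makes genomic RNA production in packaging cells Tat-independent. It is followed by the Ψ packaging signal with a gag fragment, the RRE for Rev-dependent nuclear export, and the cPPT/CTS element that aids nuclear import of the provirus. An internal CMV enhancer/promoter drives the Gk5 coding sequence. The record states that a 3xHA epitope is fused to the C terminus, although the tag is not annotated separately in the feature table. Downstream lie a chimeric intron, a WPRE that enhances transcript stability and expression, the 3' LTR sequences and a bGH poly(A) signal. The table labels the 3' LTR region only as LTR fragments, so whether it is self-inactivating is not stated.

The construct serves to produce lentivirus, or to be transfected directly, for expressing HA-tagged GK5 that can be detected or immunoprecipitated. It was deposited with work on GK5 in skin-specific regulation of SREBP processing and lipid biosynthesis.
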