Addgene plasmid #134268: pBOB-C-3HA-GK5_v1
Purpose: Lentivector encoding 3XHA-tagged GK5 (isoform 1)
Depositing lab: Bruce Beutler. Depositing organization: University of Texas Southwestern Medical Center. Publication: Skin-specific regulation of SREBP processing and lipid biosynthesis by glycerol kinase 5. Zhang D, Tomisato W, Su L, Sun L, Choi JH, Zhang Z, Wang KW, Zhan X, Choi M, Li X, Tang M, Castro-Perez JM, Hildebrand S, Murray AR, Moresco EMY, Beutler B. Proc Natl Acad Sci U S A. 2017 Jun 27;114(26):E5197-E5206. doi: 10.1073/pnas.1705312114. Epub 2017 Jun 12. PubMed 28607088.
Backbone
  Vector backbone: pBOB
  Backbone size w/o insert (bp): 8800
  Total vector size (bp): 10500
  Vector type: Mammalian Expression, Lentiviral
Growth in bacteria
  Bacterial resistance: Ampicillin, 100 μg/mL
  Growth temperature: 37°C
  Growth strain: NEB Stable
  Copy number: High Copy
Gene/Insert
  Gene/Insert name: Gk5 (alt name: glycerol kinase 5 (putative))
  Species: M. musculus (mouse)
  Insert size (bp): 1551
  Mutation: mouse Gk5 isoform 1; 516 amino acids
  GenBank ID: NM_177352
  Entrez Gene: Gk5 (a.k.a. AV095337, C330018K18Rik, G630067D24Rik)
  Promoter: CMV
  Tag / fusion protein: 3X HA (C terminal on insert)
  Cloning method: Ligation Independent Cloning
  Sequencing primers: 5′ agctcgtttagtgaaccgtcagatcg; 3′ ggaaactgacaatcttagcgcag
Terms and licenses: Academic/Nonprofit Terms; Industry Terms: Not Available to Industry
How to cite: pBOB-C-3HA-GK5_v1 was a gift from Bruce Beutler (Addgene plasmid # 134268 ; http://n2t.net/addgene:134268 ; RRID:Addgene_134268)
